Addgene plasmid #52998: pHL 1033
Purpose: pLtetO-1:RhyB, pCon:rpoS::mCherry, pLlacO-1:sodB::gfp
Depositing lab: Han Lim. Depositing organization: University of California, Berkeley. Publication: Disruption of small RNA signaling caused by competition for Hfq. Hussein R, Lim HN. Proc Natl Acad Sci U S A. 2011 Jan 18;108(3):1110-5. doi: 10.1073/pnas.1010082108. Epub 2010 Dec 28. PubMed 21189298.
Backbone
  Vector backbone: unknown
  Backbone manufacturer: Lim lab
  Vector type: Bacterial Expression, Synthetic Biology
Growth in bacteria
  Bacterial resistance: Ampicillin, 100 μg/mL
  Growth temperature: 37°C
  Growth strain: DH5alpha
  Copy number: High Copy
Gene/Insert 1
  Gene/Insert name: RhyB sRNA
  Species: E. coli
  Promoter: pLtetO-1
  Cloning method: Unknown
  Sequencing primers: 5′ unknown; 3′ AspTerm ACTGCTCACAAGAAAAAAGGCACG
Gene/Insert 2
  Gene/Insert name: rpoS (alt name: target mRNA (competitor))
  Species: E. coli
  Mutation: contains −150 and +30 bp relative to start codon
  Promoter: pCon
  Tag / fusion protein: mCherry (C terminal on insert)
  Cloning method: Unknown
  Sequencing primers: 5′ unknown; 3′ mCherry-R
Gene/Insert 3
  Gene/Insert name: sodB (alt name: target mRNA)
  Species: E. coli
  Mutation: contains −56 to +141 bp relative to start codon
  Promoter: pLlacO-1
  Tag / fusion protein: gfp (C terminal on insert)
  Cloning method: Unknown
  Sequencing primers: 5′ unknown; 3′ GFP-R
Terms and licenses: Academic/Nonprofit Terms; Industry Terms: Not Available to Industry
How to cite: pHL 1033 was a gift from Han Lim (Addgene plasmid # 52998 ; http://n2t.net/addgene:52998 ; RRID:Addgene_52998)
