[The description below was written by a language model from this plasmid's Addgene catalogue record.]
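Description:
pHL 1033 is a bacterial expression and synthetic-biology plasmid for E. coli that carries three separately controlled cassettes for studying small RNA regulation. The backbone is a lab-built vector whose identity is not recorded. The entry notes only that it is maintained at high copy under ampicillin selection, and it does not name the origin of replication. No feature table accompanies the entry, so terminators and other elements cannot be described.

The first cassette expresses the E. coli small RNA listed as RhyB (the sRNA generally known as RyhB) from pLtetO-1, a promoter repressed by TetR and therefore tunable with tetracycline-type inducers in hosts that supply TetR. The second places an rpoS fragment, spanning 150 bp upstream to 30 bp downstream of the start codon, under a promoter named pCon (presumably constitutive). This fragment is fused at its C-terminal end to mCherry and is annotated as the competitor target mRNA. The third drives a sodB fragment, from −56 to +141 relative to the start codon, from the LacI-repressible pLlacO-1 promoter. It is fused to gfp and serves as the target mRNA. Because each fusion retains the 5′ leader and early coding region where sRNAs act, fluorescence reports post-transcriptional control rather than native protein function.

Together the cassettes allow sRNA and target levels to be varied independently while two colours are read out in the same cell. This fits the associated study of how competition for the RNA chaperone Hfq disrupts sRNA signalling, with sodB::gfp silencing by the sRNA measured in the presence of an additional Hfq-dependent transcript.
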