>Addgene plasmid #52998 | pHL 1033 | addgene partial sequence | sequence record 83862 | GFP-R 5'-CCATCTAATTCAACAAGAATTGGGACAAC-3'
CATGCTCGCGGTACCTTTAATCAGGTTGTTCAGGTTAGTGACATAAGTCTGATGGTGCTTGCCGTAGTGA
TACTCGATGGTTTCCGCAGAAATGTGCGGTGCCAGAGCATCTTTAGCATATGGTAGTGCAGGTAATTCGA
ATGACATTGCTACTCTCCTTTATTATTAATTTGCATACGTACAATAGCCTTATTGTGCGTATGGTCGACA
GTATCTTGTTATCCGCTCACAATGTCAATGTTATCCGCTCACATTTATGACGTCAGGTGGCACTTTTCGG
GGAAATGTGCGCGGAACCCCTATTTGTTTATTTTTCTAAATACATTCAAATATGTATCCGCTCATGAGAC
AATAACCCTGATAAATGCTTCAATAATATTGAAAAAGGAAGAGTATGAGTATTCAACATTTCCGTGTCGC
CCTTATTCCCTTTTTTGCGGCATTTTGCCTTCCTGTTTTTGCTCACCCAGAAACGCTGGTGAAAGTAAAA
GATGCTGAAGATCAGTTGGGTGCACGAGTGGGTTACATCGAACTGGATCTCAACAGCGGTAAGATCCTTG
AGAGTTTTCGCCCCGAAGAACGTTTTCCAATGATGAGCACTTTTAAAGTTCTGCTATGTGGCGCGGTATT
ATCCCGTATTGACGCCGGGCAAGAGCAACTCGGTCGCCGCATACACTAT
