>Addgene plasmid #52998 | pHL 1033 | addgene partial sequence | sequence record 84110 | GFP-F 5'-GGTCCTTCTTGAGTTTGTAAC-3'
AATAAAAGCTAGCTTGGCTGTTTTGGCGGATGAGAGAAGATTTTCAACCTGATACAGATTAAATCAGAAC
GCAGAAGCGGTCTGATAAAACAGAATTTGCCTGGCGGCAGTAGCGCGGTGGTCCCACCTGACCCCATGCC
GAACTCAGAAGTGAAACGCCGTAGCGCCGATGGTAGTGTGGGGTCTCCCCATGCGAGAGTAGGGAACTGC
CAGGCATCAAATAAAACGAAAGGCTCAGTCGAAAGACTGGGCCTTTCGTTTTATCTGTTGTTTGTCGGTG
AACGCTCTCCTGAGTAGGACAAATCCGCCGGGAGCGGATTTGAACGTTGCGAAGCAACGGCCCGGAGGGT
GGCGGGCAGGACGCCCGCCATAAACTGCCAGGCATCAAATTAAGCAGAAGGCCATCCTGACG
