>Addgene plasmid #52998 | pHL 1033 | addgene partial sequence | sequence record 84128 | mCherry-R 5'-TTGGTCACCTTCAGCTTGG-3'
CCCTCGCCCTCGATCTCGAACTCGTGGCCGTTCACGGAGCCCTCCATGTGCACCTTGAAGCGCATGAACT
CCTTGATGATGGCCATGTTATCCTCCTCGCCCTTGCTCACCATTTTTTTCCTCCTTAGCATGCTATCATG
AACTTTCAGCGTATTCTGACTCATAAGGTGGCTCCTACCCGTGATCCCTTGACGGAACATTCAAGCAAAA
GCCTGGTTCCGCCGATTTATCGCTGCGGCAAATAACGCAGCGGGTTTACGGATTTCCCCTTGTAACGAAT
TTCAAAATGCAAGCGTGTTGAACTGGTTCCGGTGTCGACCTGTGTGGAATCCATTATAACCGCCAAGCTT
AAAAATGTCAACAACGACGGTGCTCGAGAATTCACTGCTCACAAGAAAAAAGGCACGTCATCTGACGTGC
CTTTTTTATTTGTACTACCCTGTACGATTAAAGCTTGTGGATAAATTGAGAACGAAAGATCAAAAAAAAA
GCCAGCACCCGGCTGGCTAAGTAATACTGGAAGCAATGTGAGCAATGTCGTGCTTTCAGGTTCTCCGCGA
GGGTCTTCCTGATCGCCCCGGGAGTATCTCTATCACTGATAGGGATGTCAATCTCTATCACTGATAGGGA
GGATCCTGAGCGGATACATATTTGAATGTATTTAGAAAAATAAACAAAAGAGTTTGTAGAAACGCAAAAA
GGCCATCCGTCAGGATGGCCTTCTGCTTAATTTGATGCCTGGCAGTTTATGGCGGGCGTCCTGCCCGCCA
CCC
